Addgene plasmid #43320: II-CGCC
Depositing lab: Chad Cowan & Kiran Musunuru. Depositing organization: Harvard University. Publication: A TALEN Genome-Editing System for Generating Human Stem Cell-Based Disease Models. Ding Q, Lee YK, Schaefer EA, Peters DT, Veres A, Kim K, Kuperwasser N, Motola DL, Meissner TB, Hendriks WT, Trevisan M, Gupta RM, Moisan A, Banks E, Friesen M, Schinzel RT, Xia F, Tang A, Xia Y, Figueroa E, Wann A, Ahfeldt T, Daheron L, Zhang F, Rubin LL, Peng LF, Chung RT, Musunuru K, Cowan CA. Cell Stem Cell. 2012 Dec 12. pii: S1934-5909(12)00645-5. doi: 10.1016/j.stem.2012.11.011. PubMed 23246482.
Backbone
  Vector backbone: pCRII-TOPO
  Backbone manufacturer: Invitrogen
  Backbone size w/o insert (bp): 3973
  Vector type: Bacterial Cloning
Growth in bacteria
  Bacterial resistance: Ampicillin and Kanamycin, 100 & 50 μg/mL
  Growth temperature: 37°C
  Growth strain: Top10
  Copy number: High Copy
Gene/Insert
  Gene/Insert name: II-CGCC
  Species: Synthetic
  Insert size (bp): 426
  Cloning method: TOPO Cloning
  Sequencing primers: 5′ T7; 3′ M13-rev
Terms and licenses: Academic/Nonprofit Terms; Industry Terms: Not Available to Industry
How to cite: II-CGCC was a gift from Chad Cowan & Kiran Musunuru (Addgene plasmid # 43320 ; http://n2t.net/addgene:43320 ; RRID:Addgene_43320)
