[The description below was written by a language model from this plasmid's Addgene catalogue record.]
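Description:
II-CGCC is a bacterial cloning plasmid built on the commercial pCRII-TOPO backbone (about 4.0 kb without insert), into which a 426 bp synthetic fragment was placed by TOPO cloning. It is maintained at high copy in E. coli and is recorded as conferring resistance to both ampicillin and kanamycin, consistent with the dual-marker design of this backbone. The T7 and M13-reverse priming sites that flank the cloning site are listed as the sequencing primers, so the insert can be verified from either side. No feature table is supplied with the record, so the positions of the origin, the markers and the insert boundaries cannot be described in detail here.

The insert itself is annotated only by its name and as synthetic. The associated publication describes a TALEN genome-editing system for generating human stem cell-based disease models, which suggests that this plasmid is one member of a library of pre-assembled TAL effector repeat modules. On that reading, which is an inference and not something the record states, "CGCC" would denote the four DNA bases recognised by a tetramer of repeats. An insert of roughly 426 bp fits four repeats of about 34 amino acids each, and "II" would indicate the position of the block within the ordered array. Such a plasmid carries no expression elements for mammalian cells. It would serve as a storage and amplification vector from which the repeat block is released and combined with other position-specific blocks to build a full-length, custom TALEN in a separate expression backbone. The record does not specify the assembly scheme or the flanking restriction sites used.
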