>Addgene plasmid #43320 | II-CGCC | depositor partial sequence | sequence record 58585 | II-CGCC sequence 426 bps
CGTCTCGCTTAACCCCAGAGCAGGTCGTGGCGATCGCAAGCCACGACGGAGGAAAGCAAGCCTTGGAAAC
AGTACAGAGGCTGTTGCCTGTGCTGTGCCAAGCGCACGGACTCACCCCAGAGCAGGTCGTGGCAATCGCG
AGCAATAACGGCGGAAAACAGGCTTTGGAAACGGTGCAGAGGCTCCTTCCAGTGCTGTGCCAAGCGCACG
GCCTCACCCCAGAGCAGGTCGTGGCGATCGCAAGCCACGACGGAGGAAAGCAAGCCTTGGAAACAGTACA
GAGGCTGTTGCCTGTGCTGTGCCAAGCGCACGGATTAACCCCAGAGCAGGTCGTGGCGATCGCAAGCCAC
GACGGAGGAAAGCAAGCCTTGGAAACAGTACAGAGGCTGTTGCCTGTGCTGTGCCAAGCGCACGGGCTCA
GAGACG
