>Addgene plasmid #43320 | II-CGCC | addgene partial sequence | sequence record 61856 | M13-F20 5'-TGTAAAACGACGGCCAGT-3'
TTGGGCGATTGGGCCCTCTGATGCATGCTCGAGCGGCCGCCAGTGTGATGGATATCTGCAGAATTCGCCC
TTGCCGTCCTAGCGCGTCTCGCTTAACCCCAGAGCAGGTCGTGGCGATCGCAAGCCACGACGGAGGAAAG
CAAGCCTTGGAAACAGTACAGAGGCTGTTGCCTGTGCTGTGCCAAGCGCACGGACTCACCCCAGAGCAGG
TCGTGGCAATCGCGAGCAATAACGGCGGAAAACAGGCTTTGGAAACGGTGCAGAGGCTCCTTCCAGTGCT
GTGCCAAGCGCACGGCCTCACCCCAGAGCAGGTCGTGGCGATCGCAAGCCACGACGGAGGAAAGCAAGCC
TTGGAAACAGTACAGAGGCTGTTGCCTGTGCTGTGCCAAGCGCACGGATTAACCCCAGAGCAGGTCGTGG
CGATCGCAAGCCACGACGGAGGAAAGCAAGCCTTGGAAACAGTACAGAGGCTGTTGCCTGTGCTGTGCCA
AGCGCACGGGCTCAGAGACGTGGGCACAGGAAAGAAGGGCGAATTCCAGCACACTGGCGGCCGTTACTAG
TGGATCCGAGCTCGGTACCAAGCTTGATGCATAGCTTGAGTATTCTATAGTGTCACCTAAATAGCTTGGC
GTAATCATGGTCATAGCTGTTTCCTGTGTGAAATTGTTATCCGCTCACAATTCCACACAACATACGAGCC
GGAAGCATAAAGTGTAAAGCCTGGGGTGCCTAATGAGTGAGCTAACTCACATTAATTGCGTTGCGCTCAC
TGCCCGCTTTCCAGTCGGGAAACCTGTCGTGCCAGCTGCATTAATGAATCGGCCAACGCGCGGGGAGAGG
CGGTTTGCGTATTGGGCGCTCTTCCGCTTCCTCGCTCACTGACTCGCTGCGCTCGGTCGTTCGGCTGCGG
CGAGCGGTATTATCTCAG
